Addgene plasmid #110165: pCC324
Purpose: miniMos vector expresses ERKKTR-mClover and mCherry-H2B in C. elegans VPCs; request with plasmids pCC335 and pCC336 for unphosphorylated and phosphomimetic controls (Contains Neomycin resistance)
Depositing lab: Iva Greenwald. Depositing organization: Columbia University. Publication: A Real-Time Biosensor for ERK Activity Reveals Signaling Dynamics during C. elegans Cell Fate Specification. de la Cova C, Townley R, Regot S, Greenwald I. Dev Cell. 2017 Sep 11;42(5):542-553.e4. doi: 10.1016/j.devcel.2017.07.014. Epub 2017 Aug 17. PubMed 28826819.
Backbone
  Vector backbone: pCFJ910
  Backbone manufacturer: Addgene Plasmid #44481
  Backbone size w/o insert (bp): 5496
  Total vector size (bp): 15703
  Vector type: Worm Expression ; miniMos transposon
  Selectable markers: Neomycin (select with G418)
Growth in bacteria
  Bacterial resistance: Ampicillin, 100 μg/mL
  Growth temperature: 37°C
  Growth strain: Top10
  Copy number: High Copy
Gene/Insert
  Gene/Insert name: ERK-KTR-mClover-T2A-mCherry-H2B (alt names: ERK-nKTR; ERK-KTR-mClover; mCherry-H2B)
  Species: H. sapiens (human), C. elegans (nematode), Synthetic
  Insert size (bp): 2253
  Mutation: R61K change made in ERK-KTR CDS
  Promoter: lin-31 promoter/enhancer
  Tag / fusion protein: mClover (C terminal on insert); mCherry (N terminal on insert)
  Cloning method: Gibson Cloning
  Sequencing primers: 5′ caggaaacagctatgaccatg; 3′ tgtaaaacgacggccagt
Resource information
  A portion of this plasmid was derived from a plasmid made by: ERK-KTR-mClover coding sequence was derived from pENTR-ERKKTRClover, Addgene Plasmid #59138.
Terms and licenses: Academic/Nonprofit Terms; Industry Terms: Not Available to Industry
How to cite: pCC324 was a gift from Iva Greenwald (Addgene plasmid # 110165 ; http://n2t.net/addgene:110165 ; RRID:Addgene_110165)
