[The description below was written by a language model from this plasmid's Addgene catalogue record and pLannotate feature annotations shown in this document.]
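Description:
pCC324 is a miniMos transposon vector for C. elegans, built on the pCFJ910 backbone by Gibson cloning and totalling about 15.7 kb. It is propagated in E. coli as a high-copy plasmid through a ColE1/pUC-type origin with ampicillin selection (AmpR). The feature table shows short Mos1 (mariner) transposase-derived fragments near both ends of the worm cargo. These are consistent with the residual Mos1 ends that define the miniMos element and allow the cargo between them to be inserted into the worm genome by Mos1 transposase. Within this element lies a neo (NptII) cassette, which lets transgenic animals be selected with G418. The regulatory sequences driving neo are not identified as such. The aex-5 fragment hits after the reporter and after neo may reflect repeated C. elegans downstream sequence.

The payload is a bicistronic ERK activity biosensor driven by lin-31 promoter/enhancer sequences, which direct expression in the vulval precursor cells. The lin-31 and forkhead-family (Foxd3) fragment hits upstream of the reporter probably reflect lin-31 genomic sequence in this regulatory region. The ERK-KTR (kinase translocation reporter) contains an Elk1-derived portion, carries an R61K change, and is fused at its C terminus to mClover. It was derived from an earlier ERK-KTR-Clover entry clone. A T2A peptide, listed in the insert name but not annotated in the table, separates it from mCherry fused to the worm histone H2B gene his-11. The two proteins are therefore made from one transcript. Kinase translocation reporters shift between nucleus and cytoplasm according to their phosphorylation state, and the chromatin-bound mCherry-H2B marks the nucleus for comparison. The construct is used for real-time imaging of ERK signalling during vulval cell fate specification, alongside the companion control plasmids pCC335 and pCC336, which carry unphosphorylated and phosphomimetic versions.
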