Features (pLannotate 1.2.2; 20 found; start..end, strand, type, name):
    197..286     +  CDS            mariner\T (fragment): MOS1T_DROMA - Experimental evidence at protein level: Swiss-Prot protein existence level 1. Mediates transposition of transposon Mos1 by a 'cut and paste' mechanism. Transposases are sequence-specific nucleases and strand transferases that catalyze transposition through an ordered series of events: sequence-specific binding of transposase to the terminal inverted repeats (IR) present at each end of the transposon, pairing of the transposon IRs in a paired-end complex (PEC), cleavage of one or both DNA strands at each transposon end, capture of target DNA, and strand transfer to insert the tran
    350..565     +  CDS            Foxd3 (fragment): FOXD3_RAT - Also known as Hfh2. Experimental evidence at protein level: Swiss-Prot protein existence level 1. Binds to the consensus sequence 5'-A[AT]T[AG]TTTGTTT-3' and acts as a transcriptional repressor. Also acts as a transcriptional activator. Promotes development of neural crest cells from neural tube progenitors. Restricts neural progenitor cells to the neural crest lineage while suppressing interneuron differentiation. Required for maintenance of pluripotent cells in the pre-implantation and peri- implantation stages of embryogenesis (By similarity). From Rattus norvegicus (Rat).
   1416..1433    -  promoter       chicken β-actin promoter (fragment): contains a 21-bp deletion relative to the standard chicken β-actin promoter
   2685..2876    +  CDS            lin-31 (fragment): LIN31_CAEEL - Protein predicted: Swiss-Prot protein existence level 4. Lin-31 regulates how vulval precursor cells choose their fate. It helps specify three alternative cell fates in vulval development. From Caenorhabditis elegans.
   7555..7824    +  CDS            Elk1 (fragment): ELK1_MOUSE - Experimental evidence at protein level: Swiss-Prot protein existence level 1. Transcription factor that binds to purine-rich DNA sequences. Forms a ternary complex with SRF and the ETS and SRF motifs of the serum response element (SRE) on the promoter region of immediate early genes such as FOS and IER2 (By similarity). Induces target gene transcription upon JNK-signaling pathway stimulation (By similarity). From Mus musculus (Mouse).
   7828..8512    +  CDS            Clover (fragment): bright green-yellow fluorescent protein derived from GFP (Lam et al., 2012)
   8584..9441    +  CDS            mCherry: mCherry is a basic (constitutively fluorescent) red fluorescent protein published in 2004, derived from Discosoma sp.. It is reported to be a very rapidly-maturing monomer with low acid sensitivity.
   9460..9825    +  CDS            his-11: H2B1_CAEEL - Experimental evidence at protein level: Swiss-Prot protein existence level 1. Core component of nucleosome. Nucleosomes wrap and compact DNA into chromatin, limiting DNA accessibility to the cellular machineries which require DNA as a template. Histones thereby play a central role in transcription regulation, DNA repair, DNA replication and chromosomal stability. DNA accessibility is regulated via a complex set of post-translational modifications of histones, also called histone code, and nucleosome remodeling. From Caenorhabditis elegans.
  10347..10499   +  CDS            aex-5 (fragment): AEX5_CAEEL - Also known as kpc-3 From Caenorhabditis elegans.
  10697..10714   +  CDS            lacZα (fragment): LacZα fragment of β-galactosidase; lacZ fragment
  11535..12326   +  CDS            neo: KKA2_KLEPN - Also known as kan, nptII. Experimental evidence at protein level: Swiss-Prot protein existence level 1. Resistance to kanamycin, neomycin, paromomycin, ribostamycin, butirosin and gentamicin B. From Klebsiella pneumoniae.
  12779..12931   +  CDS            aex-5 (fragment): AEX5_CAEEL - Also known as kpc-3 From Caenorhabditis elegans.
  13029..13058   -  misc_feature   MCS (fragment): pBluescript multiple cloning site
  13067..13282   +  CDS            mariner\T (fragment): MOS1T_DROMA - Experimental evidence at protein level: Swiss-Prot protein existence level 1. Mediates transposition of transposon Mos1 by a 'cut and paste' mechanism. Transposases are sequence-specific nucleases and strand transferases that catalyze transposition through an ordered series of events: sequence-specific binding of transposase to the terminal inverted repeats (IR) present at each end of the transposon, pairing of the transposon IRs in a paired-end complex (PEC), cleavage of one or both DNA strands at each transposon end, capture of target DNA, and strand transfer to insert the tran
  13394..13511   +  CDS            lacZα (fragment): LacZα fragment of β-galactosidase; lacZ fragment
  13517..13616   -  misc_feature   bom (fragment): basis of mobility region from pBR322
  13718..13753   -  CDS            rop (fragment): Rop protein, which maintains plasmids at low copy number; rop
  13848..13952   +  promoter       AmpR promoter: bla
  13953..14813   +  CDS            AmpR: β-lactamase; bla; confers resistance to ampicillin, carbenicillin, and related antibiotics
  14984..15572   +  rep_origin     ori: high-copy-number ColE1/pMB1/pBR322/pUC origin of replication
>Addgene plasmid #110165 | pCC324 | addgene full sequence | sequence record 235338 | Addgene NGS Result
GCACCGTACGTCTCGAGGAATTCTATCAGGTGTACAAGTATGAAATGTCGTTTCGAACATATAGATGTCT
CGCAAACGTAAATATTTATCGATTGTCATAAAACTTTGACCTTGTGAAGTGTCAACCTTGACTGTCGAAC
CACCATAGTTTGGCGCGAATTGAGCGTCATAATTGTTTACTCTCAGTGCAGTCAACATGTCGAGTTTCGT
GCCGAATAAAGAGCAAACGCGGACAGTATTAATTTTCTGTTTTCATTTGAAGAAAACAGCTGCGGCCGGA
TCCAGGAAACAGCTATGACCATGATTACGCCAAGCTACGTAATACGACTCACTAGCAGAGCGAATTCTGA
TCTACAAATATATTATGGATCGGTTTCCGTTTTATAGGAAAAACACGCAGAGGTGGCAAAACTCCCTGCG
ACACAACTTGTCATTCAACGACTGCTTCATCAAGATCCCAAGAAGAGCCGATCGTCCTGGGAAGGGCTCC
TACTGGGCGGTGCACCCAAATGCCTCCGGAATGTTCGAGAACGGCAGCTGCTTACGGCGTCGGAAACGAT
TTCGGGTAAGTCTTCGGTTACTGTACTTATCAAATTGTGTAAATTAATGATCTTATCACTTCAAAGAGAA
ACGCAAAAATCTCCAACAAAAAAAAACGAAAAATTGATTTAGAGAGGGCGCGCGCGTGCTTCCCCCTTCA
CGATTTTGAGAGAGAAAGACAATTCTACAGTAATCCTCAAGGTTGGTCGATGACAGAAAAGGCGAGAAAT
TTGTTTTAAATACGATTGAGAGACTATTGGGGGAAGAGATTATGATGAACGGCTGCAGGATTGGATAAGA
CTTTGCAGATTTTGATGTGGGGTACTGTAGTTTAAAGGGAAGACTGTGAACAAATATTTAAGATAGTGTG
GCTATGCGCAGGCTTAGGCTTAAATTTAGGTTTAGGCTTAGGCTTAGGCTTAGTCTTAGGCTCAGTCTCA
GGGTTAGGTTTAGGCTTAGGCTCAGGTTCAGACTTAGGTTCAGGCTTAGCCTATTGCTTAGGCTTAGGCT
TAGGCTTAGGCTTAGGCTCCGGCTTAGGATTAGGCTTAGGCTTAGGTTCAGGCTCAGGGTTAGGCTTAGG
GTAAAGCTTAGGTTCTGGCTTAGGCTTAGACTTATGCTTAAGATTAGGCAATGAAGAGTACCTGTGTATT
TGGTTCAGCCGAAATTGCGCAACTTTGAGAATGTACAAAATTCTTAAAAAATTGCAGAGTTGGAACTTTC
AGAAATCGCAAATGCCTTCGGAGAATAGGAAGCTTCGGCACTGTGGTTTTGGTACTGACCTGCAATTTTC
AAATCATTCTGCAAAGTTTTAAATTTGACAAAAATTTTTTATCAAAATGGTTTTGAAACGTTTATCTACA
TAGGGTAATTAACCTCGCCCCCCCCCCCCCCCCAAAATATTTTCAATTTTCACTCAATTTTACTCAATAC
AATTAAACAGTCATATTAAGATGAATTGACTTACGCGCGCGAAATACTCTCCTCCCGGTACTACCCAATA
AAATGTGCCATCTGTTGCAATAGTTGTACTCCTACTACTTCTACGGGGGGGGGCAACAGATGCCTCCTAT
CCAATATTGTAGTGTTATGTTGAAATGAAAATGAGTGACTTGTGTCTGTGTGTGTATGATGAAGTAGTTA
GAAAAGAGGACAAAGAAAAAGTAATAAGAAGTTGCAAGAGTTTGTTTGAGTGGGGTGAGCGGGGTTTGCA
CATAACTTTAAATTTTTTTCAACTATTCGGCTTGGGAACTCTACACCTATTGAAATATAAGGCTGTAGGC
AAGCACTTAGGCATGTAGGTAGGAAGAACGGGGACATGACTATGCAAACAGGTATAATTCTGTTCCAATG
TACTGTTCCAAATATCAAATCCTCCATACAGTCTGTCCTCCAACCACAAGCCCATTAAAATGACAGTCAG
GCTGTCCAGCGGGGGGTCCCCCGCCGAAAAAGAAGGGCTGTCGCGGGGCGCTAGCTAATATGTGACACAT
ATACATATAACTGTATCACTTGTACATGTACATAAGACGGATTGGAAACAAAAGTGATTCTCTTTGCCTA
TGGTTCATTCCATTTCGCGCAATGTTTTAGGTAGTACGGTAGATTAAATGGCCTTGGGGCGAGGAGGGGA
GGACTAATCACTTGGAGGGGAAAGAAGAGGCAAGACAAAGATTGATGCGGTTTGAATTTAGATATTTAGG
TGGTGGAGCGAGGTGTCAATGTTTGTCAGGTGCCTGATTTATTAGTATATGTACTTTAAGAGATGAATTA
TAGAAGTGCTGCAAATTTGAAAGGCATAACTGTAAGGTACCTTTTAAATTACTACCGGCATGTGGTGTCA
AAGTGTTTCAGTTCGGTTTGATCTACAAAGAATGCTGGAGAAGAGACGCAGACTTTTTCGGGGCGGTGCT
CGGGAAGAGCTGATTTACGTCGATTTACAGTTTTCCTCGTTTCTAGAATTTCGTAAATCGACACAAATCG
GCTTTTTCCGCGCCCCGTCCTTTGGGTCCCGGGATGTCTCTGTCTCTTCAACTATCTACACTATCTGTAC
TGGTAATAGTGCATTTTCTAAAATTGAATCATAAAATTTTGCTGTAAAAGTTGAACGTTTTTTAAACACA
GTTTTAAAAAATATTTAAAAAATTCAATTTCAGGCTCGCGGCGGCCAAGACGACGACGACGACGACTTCC
ACCACCCGGCTCCATCGAAAATCTCTCGCAAAAATCCTCTTCCACTGCTCCCGGAGCCCCCAATAACCCC
ACCACTCCTCTCCTCCCTTTTCCCAAATCTTCCACCATCACTCCCAAATTTCTGCCTGTTTCCTCCAGGC
ATGGATCGATCGTAGAGCACTAGTGGATCCAGAGCGCATGCTCTAGTTTTGTAAATCTACAATGTTCAAA
CGCTGGACTTCATGCTAAGATCCTGAAAATAGGCAGTAGGTAGGTAGGTTCAGCCATAAATACCAAAAAA
CATGCCTGACAGGCCTACCTATTCAGGACTACCTACGCCTGTCTCGTGCCTATATGTCTATTCTACTATT
TTAGTAAACATACACTCTTCAAAAACGCAATATCACCGAAAATAGCAAAAAGTAAGCGGAAAGCATGCAT
GTAGGCAAGTAGGCAGATAGGAATAGGTCATGTATAAAAACATACCTGTAACTACATGCCTTGTCTATTT
CTCAAAGNCCCCCCCCCCCCATTGTTGACGAAAATTGACACCGACAATTGCCCTATTCTTTCTCCTTATT
TCTCTCCTCTCCATTCTATTTCATAACTTTTCATCAGTATATTCACTCAATTGGAAGAAAATATGTATGT
CTACAACAACCTACAAGAAGACGTCAATTTCATTTCGGACCCCCCTTCTCCACGTTTGTCGAGAAAGTCG
TAAAGAGCATATGGAGGAGCAACAAGGGGGCTTAGTTTCACATTTTAATTGTTGCGCCTTCTTGTTGACC
TCCTGGACAGGAAAATGGATGAGTTTATGATGTTGGGAGAAACAAATTTTTGGAATTTTTAATGAAAACC
TATTTGGAAAGTCCTGAAGACCTAACGTTTGAATTTTTTGAGAAAAAAATGTACAAAAAATACAGTTTAT
TCTAGTGGCTTGAAAGGCAAATTCAAACTCCCGCCAAAGAAAGGCACCGTCCAATCATCGACGCCGGCCA
CACCCACTGCTCATTGCTGATTCGTCGATAGGGAGTTTCTGTAGAAGAATATAAAGGTACTGTAGGCAAC
TGTAGCGGTACTGTAGAAGAGTGTGGATGTACTGTTGGTGTAATGTAGAGGTACTATAGATATTCTCTAG
GGGTACTGTATGAAAATGTATGGATTCTGTGGAAATATTGTAGGAAACTGTGGGGGTACTGAAGATATAC
TGTAGATGTTCTGTGTGGTTTTTAAGGGGTACTGTAGGAATACTGAAGAGCGTTTTTTGCAATAGAATCC
GCTCATATCTTGACTATCCCAGCATTGTCGGATTTGTTTTTCAAAAATCATTTTCTTAAAGCTATTTTCT
CTGGAAAAAACTCTTCCCAATTACCGTACCAGTGTCATTTTTCCTTACTGAAAACAAAGGAAAACAAGTA
GGTTGAGGAAAGAAAAACAATTGTTTTTAATCTTGAATGAGTAAGCTTGGCACACACATGTCTCTAAAAC
AAATTAACTACGGAGTACGGTAGTCTTGTTTTTCAAAAGAGAACCAACTGGGTACATATTAGTTTTCATT
TTACTCCCCCTCCTTGCATTTTCCTCGTTTTCATAACAAATCAATTTGGAGTCATATTCATGGAAATTGA
AAAAGACAAGAAGACAAGGAGTAGGAGAAGGTAATGAGAAAAATGGGTTTAAGGTTTTGAAAAGAAATTG
ACAATCACATAAAACCTAGAGGGGTGCTAAGTAAGCAATGTGATCGGAAATTGTAATGGATTAGGGTGAA
TGGAGGGTGTTTGGTTTTGGGTTTGATTGAATTTGGCGCTAGTTGCCAAGAGTTGCCGGGAATCTGGCTT
TTGCTGGGTGGTAAAATTCATAGAAAAATTTGTAGAAAAATCGGCGGCCGAGTTTTTCCTTTTTTGCGAC
CACGCAGGTTGCAAAAAGCATAAATTCTGGTTCATGTTCACAAAACCTCGCGCAAGTTTTTAAAATCTTG
AGTAGGGGCCTGCCTGAGGTGCTGAGGTGAATTAGACCAAGTTTTTGTTCGCAACTACCAAAAACTTCAG
AAAAATTTTTGTTAATCTCATCATAAAATTCGTTTACTTCGGCTAATTTTTATTAGTTATAAGTCTATAA
AAAACCTCCAAAATATCCCCTTTTTAAGGTTAAATTTTTGAAAATTTTCGAATTATAATAAAGTCTGAAA
ATTGTCAAAATTTCCTGCAATTGACCGTGTTGGCAATTTTGGCAATTTCAGCAAGAGCCGAAATTACCAA
TTGCACGGTCTCGTCAAGGTTGTCAGTGTCTAGATAAACATTATGAAAATTTCGAAAAGCTGACGAAAAC
TCTTCAGAGTATATGACTCAAACTTTTGATGATTTTGATGCGACATTGCTCAAAGTTACATAAAAATCTA
ATTTTAAAATGTTATAAAGCTTAATCCCTTTCTAATTCCTAATAAGTACCGAAAGTACAGTAGTTCTAGT
CACCTTGCCAAAACAAAAGGATAAACAGGAAAACTAAAAAGTTTCTAAAAAGAAAAGCCGCGAAAAGGAG
AGAGAGAGATGGGATAATGTTACAAATTGGACCTGTTAAGTGTCGGTTTAATGAACCGAGCTTCTAAATA
TGGCACGAGGAGCGGTGGTGTGGCCAGCGGCGCCGCACCGTCTGCAGTCAACCGTGCGATCGAGCGGCAC
CTTTGATCCAAAAAATGCCGCGATTTTTGCCGCGCTCTCCCCAGGCAGGCAGTGGGGAAGAGATGTCCTT
TATGAAGGAGATTGACGGGAGGAGGAGGAGGAGGAAACCGTTTTTGATTAACTGGTGGATGGCATTGCGG
TTTTTATTCTTCCGTAAGGACAACTGGTTCTTTTTTCTTCTATTTTGATGTCTTCGTTTTGTCTTTACTG
GTCTGTCTTCGAAGTTGCTGAGCTGATTTAGAACATTGTAAATTTGTAAGAAAATTGATTTTTATCAACA
TAATTACGAAGTATCACGTTTTACGTGTGTTTTTAGAGTTTTCAAGTAAAAAATTTGAAATCAGCGGTAT
TCAAAACCTAAACCTTTTCACGGGGACTCGATCCCTTGACCTTTTGCTCCAAAGGCATTGCTCTTACCCA
CTGAGCCATCCGTGGCGCCGTTTTCTTAGGGCGCCGTACCAAGTGGCGCAGTGGCTAAGAGGGACGACTT
TGAAGCAAACGGTCATGAGTTCGAGCCCCCGGGAGTTGATTTAAATTTTCTGATTACGACTCGCTGCGCC
CTAAAGGTCCCTTTAGCTCCCCATTGATCATTTATCCCAAATCTCATTTATAAAATCTTTGTCCCGAGAC
AAACCCAGTCATATTTAATTAGAATAATCACTACCCTTTTTTGATTCTCCCACATACAATTTTTTTAAAC
CGAGAGTACGGTAGGTAATAACAATTTATGGAGAAGAATATTAGGTGATGAGAATGGGTGTCTCTACTAC
TATTATATATATTACTTTATTCATTCATTAAATTATGGTGGTGGTGGTGACGATGAGAAACTTTACGGAA
TTTATGAGTGAAATTGTTCCAAAAAAGTGGTGAAGTGTCAAATGGAATATCTAACTGGGAGGGGGGTGAA
TAAGGACAATGGGGTTAGTGTACTCTCGAGAATATGGAATTAGAAAATGAGGAAAACTTGCAAAAAATGG
AGCTTTGAAAAAAACTAGCTGAAAACATCCTTTCAGAGTTGGATTTTAAGATTTTAAGATTTCTCTAAAT
CATTGTAGTGAAATTTTCTACTGAGGTTTTCTAGTTTCTTTTTCATTTGGTATACATTTTTTTGTAGAAA
ATGTTCACCAAAACTTTTTTCGAATGCATAATAATTCAACATTTTCTATGCTTTTTAAATTATTTTTCTT
GTTGCAGAAAACCCAAACTACCGTACTTTTTCACTAGGTGGTCTCCAAACTTTAATCCGTTATAACTCCA
CAAATATTTTTGATATAAAAAAGTTGTCAATTAACAAAATGTGCAAAATTTTATGACCAATATTTAATCA
GTTGACAGTTTTTTGATATCTCAGGTAACCGCAGAGTTATGAGCGTTTGAAGTTGAAGCGTGCTCTAGGC
TCTCCAGGTGACCCAAATATTTGAATATTTTAGTAATTCTCATGATTTTAAAATTGTCCAACAAAAATTC
AAATATTGACACTAATTCTTCCCACCTAGACACCCCACCATTCCATGGACTAATCCCGTTAATTCGAACG
CTTCCCCCCTACCGCTCTCGGTGTCACTCAAAATTTCAAACAAGTCGTGACAGTTCTCGGGTGGTCTGAT
ACCAGTTTACCTACATTTTCAAAAAAAAACACAATCAACTCTTTCATCTTCAGTATTCCAGTGAATCCCG
TCCCACACCAGATGCCCCAACTCAGCGGGGGCTGCGTGATACCCGGTCAGCAGCAGCACCAGCAACAGGA
GTAACTGGTTCCTCCCAAATATAGGTTAGTGATGTGAATGTAAAACAAAGACTTATTTTTCTATTAGAAA
TGTGTTGTCATTTTCCTTATTACAAGTTGTTGCCTTTTTCCCTTACGGGCGGTCTCGGTAAGCGCTGTCT
CCCCGTTGGCCAGCCCCGCCCACTCAACGCTCCGCCCTTCTTCTCCTTCTAAGGCTTGGCTTCTCAAACA
AATTGACTTTTCCCAATCGCTAAGATTTCAATATATTTTGATATATTCCAAAACCTTCTTTATTAATTAT
CAATCCAAGCAAAACTCTATACATATTCCCTGAAAAAGATCCCCGGGATTGGCCAAAGGACCCAAAGGTA
TGTTTCGAATGATACTAACATAACATAGAACATTTTCAGGAGGACCCTTGGCTAGCGTCGACGCCAGATC
TGCGGCGGCCGCACCATGAAGGGCCGAAAGCCTCGGGACCTGGAACTTCCACTTAGCCCAAGCCTGCTGG
GTGGCCAGGGACCTGAACGGACTCCAGGATCAGGAACAAGCTCTGGTCTTCAGGCACCGGGGCCAGCGCT
TTCGCCCAGCAAGCGTAGCGGTCTCGAGGACCCAGCGACGCCATCGAAGAAGCCAAAAACCCCATCGGTG
TCGTCAAGGCTGGAGCGCCTGACCCTCCAGTCCAGCTTTCAATTCCCATCCACTAGTATGGTGAGCAAGG
GCGAGGAGCTGTTCACCGGGGTTGTGCCCATCCTGGTCGAGCTGGACGGCGACGTAAACGGCCACAAGTT
CAGCGTCCGCGGCGAGGGCGAGGGCGATGCCACCAACGGCAAGCTGACCCTGAAGTTCATCTGCACCACC
GGCAAGCTGCCCGTGCCCTGGCCCACCCTCGTGACCACCTTCGGCTACGGCGTGGCCTGCTTCAGCCGCT
ACCCCGACCACATGAAGCAGCACGACTTCTTCAAGTCCGCCATGCCCGAAGGCTACGTCCAGGAGCGCAC
CATCTCTTTCAAGGACGACGGTACCTACAAGACCCGCGCCGAGGTGAAGTTCGAGGGCGACACCCTGGTG
AACCGCATCGAGCTGAAGGGCATCGACTTCAAGGAGGACGGCAACATCCTGGGGCACAAGCTGGAGTACA
ACTTCAACAGCCACAACGTCTATATCACGGCCGACAAGCAGAAGAACGGCATCAAGGCTAACTTCAAGAT
CCGCCACAACGTTGAGGACGGCAGCGTGCAGCTCGCCGACCACTACCAGCAGAACACCCCCATCGGCGAC
GGCCCCGTGCTGCTGCCCGACAACCACTACCTGAGCCATCAGTCCGCCCTGAGCAAAGACCCCAACGAGA
AGCGCGATCACATGGTCCTGCTGGAGTTCGTGACCGCCGCCGAGGGCAGAGGAAGTCTGCTAACATGCGG
TGACGTCGAGGAGAATCCTGGCCCAGGAGGTAGGGCCGGCTCTGTCTCAAAGGGTGAAGAAGATAACATG
GCAATTATTAAAGAGTTTATGCGTTTCAAGGTGCATATGGAGGGATCTGTCAATGGGCATGAGTTTGAAA
TTGAAGGTGAAGGAGAAGGCCGACCATATGAGGGAACACAAACCGCAAAACTAAAGGTAAGTTTAAACAT
ATATATACTAACTAACCCTGATTATTTAAATTTTCAGGTAACTAAAGGCGGACCATTACCATTCGCCTGG
GACATCCTCTCTCCACAGTTCATGTATGGAAGTAAAGCTTATGTTAAACATCCGGCAGATATACCAGATT
ATTTGAAACTTTCATTCCCGGAGGGTTTTAAGTGGGAACGCGTAATGAATTTTGAAGACGGAGGAGTTGT
TACAGTGACGCAAGACTCAAGGTAAGTTTAAACAGTTCGGTACTAACTAACCATACATATTTAAATTTTC
AGCCTCCAAGATGGAGAATTTATTTATAAAGTCAAACTTCGAGGAACGAATTTCCCCTCGGATGGACCTG
TTATGCAGAAGAAGACTATGGGATGGGAAGCTTCAAGTGAAAGAATGTACCCTGAAGACGGTGCTCTTAA
GGGAGAGATTAAACAACGTCTTAAATTGAAAGATGGAGGACATTACGATGCTGAGGTAAGTTTAAACATG
ATTTTACTAACTAACTAATCTGATTTAAATTTTCAGGTGAAGACAACTTACAAAGCCAAAAAACCAGTTC
AGCTGCCAGGAGCGTACAATGTTAATATTAAACTGGATATCACCTCCCACAACGAGGATTACACTATCGT
TGAGCAATATGAAAGAGCTGAAGGGCGGCACTCGACAGGTGGCATGGATGAATTGTATAAGGGAGGAGGA
GGAGGTGGAATGCCACCAAAGCCATCTGCCAAGGGAGCCAAGAAGGCCGCCAAGACCGTTACGAAGCCAA
AGGACGGAAAGAAGAGACGTCATGCCCGTAAGGAATCATACTCCGTCTACATCTACCGTGTCCTCAAGCA
AGTTCATCCAGACACTGGAGTTTCCTCCAAAGCCATGTCTATCATGAACTCTTTTGTCAACGATGTCTTC
GAGCGTATTGCTGCTGAAGCATCCCGTCTTGCTCACTACAACAAGCGTTCCACAATCTCATCCCGCGAAA
TTCAGACCGCTGTCCGTCTGATCCTTCCAGGAGAGCTTGCCAAGCACGCCGTGTCTGAGGGAACCAAGGC
CGTTACCAAGTACACTTCCAGCAAGTAAGCGGCCGCCAGCTCCGCATCGGCCGCTGTCATCAGATCGCCA
TCTCGCGCCCGTGCCTCTGACTTCTAAGTCCAATTACTCTTCAACATCCCTACATGCTCTTTCTCCCTGT
GCTCCCACCCCCTATTTTTGTTATTATCAAAAAACTTCTCTTAATTTCTTTGTTTTTTAGCTTCTTTTAA
GTCACCTCTAACAATGAAATTGTGTAGATTCAAAAATAGAATTAATTCGTAATAAAAAGTCGAAAAAAAT
TGTGCTCCCTCCCCCCATTAATAATAATTCTATCCCAAAATCTACACAATGTTCTGTGTACACTTCTTAT
GTTTTTTACTTCTGATAAATTTTTTTGAAACATCATAGAAAAAACCGCACACAAAATACCTTATCATATG
TTACGTTTCAGTTTATGACCGCAATTTTTATTTCTTCGCACGTCTGGGCCTCTCATGACGTCAAATCATG
CTCATCGTGAAAAAGTTTTGGAGTATTTTTGGAATTTTTCAATCAAGTGAAAGTTTATGAAATTAATTTT
CCTGCTTTTGCTTTTTGGGGTTTCCCCTATTGTTTGTCAAGATTTCGAGGACGGCGTTTTTCTTGCTAAA
ATCACAAGTATTGATGAGCACGATGCAAGAAAGATCGGAAGAAGGTTTGGGTTTGAGGCTCAGTGGAAGG
TGAGTAGAAGTTGATAATTTGAAAGTGGAGTAGTGTCTATGGGGTTCTTCGAATGCATCGCGCGCACCGT
ACGTCTCGAGGAATTCCTGCAGGATATCTGGATCCACGAAGCTTCCCATGGTGACGTCACCGGTTCTAGA
TACCTAGGTGAGCTCTGGTACCCTCTAGTCAAGGCCTTAAGTGAGTCGTATTACGGACTGGCCGTCGTTT
TACAGGCCGGATGGGCCATGGCACCTTAACATTTCTAAATTTTAGTTTAATAAAAAAATTTTAAAATAAT
ACGAGTTTTGAGACTAACTTTCAATAAAAACCAAAAAATTGCTTCAAAAAAGAGCTCGCGCCGATTTACG
ATAAACACAGCGCGCTACGACACTCCGAAAACCGCGCCGCACCATTACATTCTCCGCCCCACCGCACGGT
TTGCGGAAGGCGATGAAATTGCTGGGCCTAAAATTTTAACCCTTTTTTTCCCGTTTTTCAACTGTTTTCC
CGATTTTTTCGATATTTTTTTCAGGTTTTTAGTTAGAAAAGTATATAAAAATTGCATTATTTGTAGTTTT
CGCTCGTAATTTGTGATAGAAAACGGCCAATTTGCCTAGATTTGTGATTCTACCAAGTGGAATTTTTGGG
AAAATATCAATATTCCACGATTTTTATTCAAATCATAACGTTTCGAAATTATCAGCTTAAATAAAACTAA
AATAAATAATAAAATACTAAAAACCCTGAATTTCTCGGTTCTCGGTTCAGCTTGAGTTCGTTCTATACAC
GTTATCGATTTTTGTCATTTCGTTTAATCATGGGTTTTGATTCATTTTAAATATGAAATTTGATTTATTC
CTCGTTTCGAAGTTGGTTTGTCTTGTCCGGCCGGTAAACAAATGTTATTAAAAAAAATAATAAATTTCGA
AATTTTTCGTAATGTTCCGCAATCGTGTTTTTCCGTTTATCTCGTCTTCCCTTCCTTCAAATATACTATT
TATTTTCTCAATTCACATATTTTCAGCCAGCCCTGCTCAACAAGTGGAATAAAAATGATTGAACAAGATG
GATTGCACGCAGGTTCTCCGGCCGCTTGGGTGGAGAGGCTATTCGGCTATGACTGGGCACAACAGACAAT
CGGCTGCTCTGATGCCGCCGTGTTCCGGCTGTCAGCGCAGGGGCGCCCGGTTCTTTTTGTCAAGACCGAC
CTGTCCGGTGCCCTGAATGAACTGCAGGACGAGGCAGCGCGGCTATCGTGGCTGGCCACGACGGGCGTTC
CTTGCGCAGCTGTGCTCGACGTTGTCACTGAAGCGGGAAGGGACTGGCTGCTATTGGGCGAAGTGCCGGG
GCAGGATCTCCTGTCATCTCACCTTGCTCCTGCCGAGAAAGTATCCATCATGGCTGATGCAATGCGGCGG
CTGCATACGCTTGATCCGGCTACCTGCCCATTCGACCACCAAGCGAAACATCGCATCGAGCGAGCACGTA
CTCGGATGGAAGCCGGTCTTGTCGATCAGGATGATCTGGACGAAGAGCATCAGGGGCTCGCACCAGCCGA
ACTGTTCGCCAGGCTCAAGGCGCGCATGCCCGACGGCGAGGATCTCGTCGTGACCCATGGCGATGCCTGC
TTGCCGAATATCATGGTGGAAAATGGCCGCTTTTCTGGATTCATCGACTGTGGCCGGCTGGGTGTGGCGG
ACCGCTATCAGGACATAGCGTTGGCTACCCGTGATATTGCTGAAGAGCTTGGCGGCGAATGGGCTGACCG
CTTCCTCGTGCTTTACGGTATCGCCGCTCCCGATTCGCAGCGCATCGCCTTCTATCGCCTTCTTGACGAG
TTCTTCTGAGTCCAATTACTCTTCAACATCCCTACATGCTCTTTCTCCCTGTGCTCCCACCCCCTATTTT
TGTTATTATCAAAAAACTTCTCTTAATTTCTTTGTTTTTTAGCTTCTTTTAAGCCACCTCTAACAATGAA
ATTGTGTAGATTCAAAAATAGAATTAATTCGTAATAAAAAGTCGAAAAAAATTGTGCTCCCTCCCCCCAT
TAATAATAATTCTATCCCAAAATCTACACAATGTTCTGTGTACACTTCTTATGTTTTTTACTTCTGATAA
ATTTTTTTGAAACATCATAGAAAAAACCGCACACAAAATACCTTATCATATGTTACGTTTCAGTTTATGA
CCGCAATTTTTATTTCTTCGCACGTCTGGGCCTCTCATGACGTCAAATCATGCTCATCGTGAAAAAGTTT
TGGAGTATTTTTGGAATTTTTCAATCAAGTGAAAGTTTATGAAATTAATTTTCCTGCTTTTGCTTTTTGG
GGTTTCCCCTATTGTTTGTCAAGATTTCGAGGACGGCGTTTTTCTTGCTAAAATCACAAGTATTGATGAG
CACGATGCAAGAAAGATCGGAAGAAGGTTTGGGTTTGAGGCTCAGTGGAAGGTGAGTAGAAGTTGATAAT
TTGAAAGTGGAGTAGTGTCTATGGGGTTTTTGCCTTAAATGACAGAATACATTCCCAATATACCAAACAT
AACTGTTTCTCGAGGTCGACGGTATCGATAAGCTTGATCCGGATCTGCGGCTTACTCACCAGACCTGGCC
CCATCCGATTACCACCTATTCGCTTCGATGGGACACGCACTCGCTGAGCAGCGCTTCGATTCTTACGAAA
GTGTGAAAAAATGGCTCGATGAATGGTTCGCCGCAAAAGACGATGAGTTCTACTGGCGTGGAATCCACAA
ATTGCCCGAGAGATGGGAAAAATGTGTAGCTAGCGACGGCAAATACTTTGAATAAATGATTTTTTCTTTT
TCCACAAAATTTAACGTGTTTTTTGATTTAAAAAAAACGACATTTCATACTTGTACACCTGATATCTAGA
TACCTAGGTGAGCTCTGGTACCCCCCTGGCGTTACCCAACTTAATCGCCTTGCAGCACATCCCCCTTTCG
CCAGCTGGCGTAATAGCGAAGAGGCCCGCACCGATCGCCCTTCCCAACAGTTGCGCAGCCTGAATGGCGA
ATGGCGCCTGATGCGGTATTTTCTCCTTACGCATCTGTGCGGTATTTCACACCGCATATGGTGCACTCTC
AGTGCAATCTGCTCTGATGCCGCATAGTTAAGCCAGCCCCGACACCCGCCAACACCCGCTGACGCGCCCT
GACGGGCTTGTCTGCTCCCGGCATCCGCTTACAGACAAGCTGTGACCGTCTCCGGGAGCTGCATGTGTCA
GAGGTTTTCACCGTCATCACCGAAACGCGCGAGACGAAAGGGCCTCGTGATACGCCTATTTTTATAGGTT
AATGTCATGATAATAATGGTTTCTTAGACGTCAGGTGGCACTTTTCGGGGAAATGTGCGCGGAACCCCTA
TTTGTTTATTTTTCTAAATACATTCAAATATGTATCCGCTCATGAGACAATAACCCTGATAAATGCTTCA
ATAATATTGAAAAAGGAAGAGTATGAGTATTCAACATTTCCGTGTCGCCCTTATTCCCTTTTTTGCGGCA
TTTTGCCTTCCTGTTTTTGCTCACCCAGAAACGCTGGTGAAAGTAAAAGATGCTGAAGATCAGTTGGGTG
CACGAGTGGGTTACATCGAACTGGATCTCAACAGCGGTAAGATCCTTGAGAGTTTTCGCCCCGAAGAACG
TTTTCCAATGATGAGCACTTTTAAAGTTCTGCTATGTGGCGCGGTATTATCCCGTATTGACGCCGGGCAA
GAGCAACTCGGTCGCCGCATACACTATTCTCAGAATGACTTGGTTGAGTACTCACCAGTCACAGAAAAGC
ATCTTACGGATGGCATGACAGTAAGAGAATTATGCAGTGCTGCCATAACCATGAGTGATAACACTGCGGC
CAACTTACTTCTGACAACGATCGGAGGACCGAAGGAGCTAACCGCTTTTTTGCACAACATGGGGGATCAT
GTAACTCGCCTTGATCGTTGGGAACCGGAGCTGAATGAAGCCATACCAAACGACGAGCGTGACACCACGA
TGCCTGTAGCAATGGCAACAACGTTGCGCAAACTATTAACTGGCGAACTACTTACTCTAGCTTCCCGGCA
ACAATTAATAGACTGGATGGAGGCGGATAAAGTTGCAGGACCACTTCTGCGCTCGGCCCTTCCGGCTGGC
TGGTTTATTGCTGATAAATCTGGAGCCGGTGAGCGTGGGTCTCGCGGTATCATTGCAGCACTGGGGTCAG
ATGGTAAGCCCTCCCGTATCGTAGTTATCTACACGACGGGGAGTCAGGCAACTATGGATGAACGAAATAG
ACAGATCGCTGAGATAGGTGCCTCACTGATTAAGCATTGGTAACTGTCAGACCAAGTTTACTCATATATA
CTTTAGATTGATTTAAAACTTCATTTTTAATTTAAAAGGATCTAGGTGAAGATCCTTTTTGATAATCTCA
TGACCAAAATCCCTTAACGTGAGTTTTCGTTCCACTGAGCGTCAGACCCCGTAGAAAAGATCAAAGGATC
TTCTTGAGATCCTTTTTTTCTGCGCGTAATCTGCTGCTTGCAAACAAAAAAACCACCGCTACCAGCGGTG
GTTTGTTTGCCGGATCAAGAGCTACCAACTCTTTTTCCGAAGGTAACTGGCTTCAGCAGAGCGCAGATAC
CAAATACTGTTCTTCTAGTGTAGCCGTAGTTAGGCCACCACTTCAAGAACTCTGTAGCACCGCCTACATA
CCTCGCTCTGCTAATCCTGTTACCAGTGGCTGCTGCCAGTGGCGATAAGTCGTGTCTTACCGGGTTGGAC
TCAAGACGATAGTTACCGGATAAGGCGCAGCGGTCGGGCTGAACGGGGGGTTCGTGCACACAGCCCAGCT
TGGAGCGAACGACCTACACCGAACTGAGATACCTACAGCGTGAGCTATGAGAAAGCGCCACGCTTCCCGA
AGGGAGAAAGGCGGACAGGTATCCGGTAAGCGGCAGGGTCGGAACAGGAGAGCGCACGAGGGAGCTTCCA
GGGGGAAACGCCTGGTATCTTTATAGTCCTGTCGGGTTTCGCCACCTCTGACTTGAGCGTCGATTTTTGT
GATGCTCGTCAGGGGGGCGGAGCCTATGGAAAAACGCCAGCAACGCGGCCTTTTTACGGTTCCTGGTCTT
TTGCTGGCCTTTTGCTCACATGTTCTTTCCTGCGTTATCCCCTGATTCTGTGGATAACCGTATTACCGCC
TTTGAGTGAGCTGATACC
